>Addgene plasmid #57821 | pLKO5d.EFS.SpCas9.P2A.BSD | depositor full sequence | sequence record 90023 | pLKO5d.EFS.SpCas9.P2A.BSD sequence 11054 bps
AATTCTAGATCTTGAGACAAATGGCAGTATTCATCCACAATTTTAAAAGAAAAGGGGGGATTGGGGGGTA
CAGTGCAGGGGAAAGAATAGTAGACATAATAGCAACAGACATACAAACTAAAGAATTACAAAAACAAATT
ACAAAAATTCAAAATTTTCGGGTTTATTACAGGGACAGCAGAGATCCACTTTGGCGCCGGCTCGAGGCGG
CCGCTGGCTCCGGTGCCCGTCAGTGGGCAGAGCGCACATCGCCCACAGTCCCCGAGAAGTTGGGGGGAGG
GGTCGGCAATTGAACCGGTGCCTAGAGAAGGTGGCGCGGGGTAAACTGGGAAAGTGATGTCGTGTACTGG
CTCCGCCTTTTTCCCGAGGGTGGGGGAGAACCGTATATAAGTGCAGTAGTCGCCGTGAACGTTCTTTTTC
GCAACGGGTTTGCCGCCAGAACACAGGTGTCGTGACGCGGGATCCGCCACCATGGATTACAAAGACGATG
ACGATAAGATGGCCCCAAAGAAGAAGCGGAAGGTCGGTATCCACGGAGTCCCAGCAGCCGACAAGAAGTA
CAGCATCGGCCTGGACATCGGCACCAACTCTGTGGGCTGGGCCGTGATCACCGACGAGTACAAGGTGCCC
AGCAAGAAATTCAAGGTGCTGGGCAACACCGACCGGCACAGCATCAAGAAGAACCTGATCGGAGCCCTGC
TGTTCGACAGCGGCGAAACAGCCGAGGCCACCCGGCTGAAGAGAACCGCCAGAAGAAGATACACCAGACG
GAAGAACCGGATCTGCTATCTGCAAGAGATCTTCAGCAACGAGATGGCCAAGGTGGACGACAGCTTCTTC
CACAGACTGGAAGAGTCCTTCCTGGTGGAAGAGGATAAGAAGCACGAGCGGCACCCCATCTTCGGCAACA
TCGTGGACGAGGTGGCCTACCACGAGAAGTACCCCACCATCTACCACCTGAGAAAGAAACTGGTGGACAG
CACCGACAAGGCCGACCTGCGGCTGATCTATCTGGCCCTGGCCCACATGATCAAGTTCCGGGGCCACTTC
CTGATCGAGGGCGACCTGAACCCCGACAACAGCGACGTGGACAAGCTGTTCATCCAGCTGGTGCAGACCT
ACAACCAGCTGTTCGAGGAAAACCCCATCAACGCCAGCGGCGTGGACGCCAAGGCCATCCTGTCTGCCAG
ACTGAGCAAGAGCAGACGGCTGGAAAATCTGATCGCCCAGCTGCCCGGCGAGAAGAAGAATGGCCTGTTC
GGCAACCTGATTGCCCTGAGCCTGGGCCTGACCCCCAACTTCAAGAGCAACTTCGACCTGGCCGAGGATG
CCAAACTGCAGCTGAGCAAGGACACCTACGACGACGACCTGGACAACCTGCTGGCCCAGATCGGCGACCA
GTACGCCGACCTGTTTCTGGCCGCCAAGAACCTGTCCGACGCCATCCTGCTGAGCGACATCCTGAGAGTG
AACACCGAGATCACCAAGGCCCCCCTGAGCGCCTCTATGATCAAGAGATACGACGAGCACCACCAGGACC
TGACCCTGCTGAAAGCTCTCGTGCGGCAGCAGCTGCCTGAGAAGTACAAAGAGATTTTCTTCGACCAGAG
CAAGAACGGCTACGCCGGCTACATTGACGGCGGAGCCAGCCAGGAAGAGTTCTACAAGTTCATCAAGCCC
ATCCTGGAAAAGATGGACGGCACCGAGGAACTGCTCGTGAAGCTGAACAGAGAGGACCTGCTGCGGAAGC
AGCGGACCTTCGACAACGGCAGCATCCCCCACCAGATCCACCTGGGAGAGCTGCACGCCATTCTGCGGCG
GCAGGAAGATTTTTACCCATTCCTGAAGGACAACCGGGAAAAGATCGAGAAGATCCTGACCTTCCGCATC
CCCTACTACGTGGGCCCTCTGGCCAGGGGAAACAGCAGATTCGCCTGGATGACCAGAAAGAGCGAGGAAA
CCATCACCCCCTGGAACTTCGAGGAAGTGGTGGACAAGGGCGCTTCCGCCCAGAGCTTCATCGAGCGGAT
GACCAACTTCGATAAGAACCTGCCCAACGAGAAGGTGCTGCCCAAGCACAGCCTGCTGTACGAGTACTTC
ACCGTGTATAACGAGCTGACCAAAGTGAAATACGTGACCGAGGGAATGAGAAAGCCCGCCTTCCTGAGCG
GCGAGCAGAAAAAGGCCATCGTGGACCTGCTGTTCAAGACCAACCGGAAAGTGACCGTGAAGCAGCTGAA
AGAGGACTACTTCAAGAAAATCGAGTGCTTCGACTCCGTGGAAATCTCCGGCGTGGAAGATCGGTTCAAC
GCCTCCCTGGGCACATACCACGATCTGCTGAAAATTATCAAGGACAAGGACTTCCTGGACAATGAGGAAA
ACGAGGACATTCTGGAAGATATCGTGCTGACCCTGACACTGTTTGAGGACAGAGAGATGATCGAGGAACG
GCTGAAAACCTATGCCCACCTGTTCGACGACAAAGTGATGAAGCAGCTGAAGCGGCGGAGATACACCGGC
TGGGGCAGGCTGAGCCGGAAGCTGATCAACGGCATCCGGGACAAGCAGTCCGGCAAGACAATCCTGGATT
TCCTGAAGTCCGACGGCTTCGCCAACAGAAACTTCATGCAGCTGATCCACGACGACAGCCTGACCTTTAA
AGAGGACATCCAGAAAGCCCAGGTGTCCGGCCAGGGCGATAGCCTGCACGAGCACATTGCCAATCTGGCC
GGCAGCCCCGCCATTAAGAAGGGCATCCTGCAGACAGTGAAGGTGGTGGACGAGCTCGTGAAAGTGATGG
GCCGGCACAAGCCCGAGAACATCGTGATCGAAATGGCCAGAGAGAACCAGACCACCCAGAAGGGACAGAA
GAACAGCCGCGAGAGAATGAAGCGGATCGAAGAGGGCATCAAAGAGCTGGGCAGCCAGATCCTGAAAGAA
CACCCCGTGGAAAACACCCAGCTGCAGAACGAGAAGCTGTACCTGTACTACCTGCAGAATGGGCGGGATA
TGTACGTGGACCAGGAACTGGACATCAACCGGCTGTCCGACTACGATGTGGACCATATCGTGCCTCAGAG
CTTTCTGAAGGACGACTCCATCGACAACAAGGTGCTGACCAGAAGCGACAAGAACCGGGGCAAGAGCGAC
AACGTGCCCTCCGAAGAGGTCGTGAAGAAGATGAAGAACTACTGGCGGCAGCTGCTGAACGCCAAGCTGA
TTACCCAGAGAAAGTTCGACAATCTGACCAAGGCCGAGAGAGGCGGCCTGAGCGAACTGGATAAGGCCGG
CTTCATCAAGAGACAGCTGGTGGAAACCCGGCAGATCACAAAGCACGTGGCACAGATCCTGGACTCCCGG
ATGAACACTAAGTACGACGAGAATGACAAGCTGATCCGGGAAGTGAAAGTGATCACCCTGAAGTCCAAGC
TGGTGTCCGATTTCCGGAAGGATTTCCAGTTTTACAAAGTGCGCGAGATCAACAACTACCACCACGCCCA
CGACGCCTACCTGAACGCCGTCGTGGGAACCGCCCTGATCAAAAAGTACCCTAAGCTGGAAAGCGAGTTC
GTGTACGGCGACTACAAGGTGTACGACGTGCGGAAGATGATCGCCAAGAGCGAGCAGGAAATCGGCAAGG
CTACCGCCAAGTACTTCTTCTACAGCAACATCATGAACTTTTTCAAGACCGAGATTACCCTGGCCAACGG
CGAGATCCGGAAGCGGCCTCTGATCGAGACAAACGGCGAAACCGGGGAGATCGTGTGGGATAAGGGCCGG
GATTTTGCCACCGTGCGGAAAGTGCTGAGCATGCCCCAAGTGAATATCGTGAAAAAGACCGAGGTGCAGA
CAGGCGGCTTCAGCAAAGAGTCTATCCTGCCCAAGAGGAACAGCGATAAGCTGATCGCCAGAAAGAAGGA
CTGGGACCCTAAGAAGTACGGCGGCTTCGACAGCCCCACCGTGGCCTATTCTGTGCTGGTGGTGGCCAAA
GTGGAAAAGGGCAAGTCCAAGAAACTGAAGAGTGTGAAAGAGCTGCTGGGGATCACCATCATGGAAAGAA
GCAGCTTCGAGAAGAATCCCATCGACTTTCTGGAAGCCAAGGGCTACAAAGAAGTGAAAAAGGACCTGAT
CATCAAGCTGCCTAAGTACTCCCTGTTCGAGCTGGAAAACGGCCGGAAGAGAATGCTGGCCTCTGCCGGC
GAACTGCAGAAGGGAAACGAACTGGCCCTGCCCTCCAAATATGTGAACTTCCTGTACCTGGCCAGCCACT
ATGAGAAGCTGAAGGGCTCCCCCGAGGATAATGAGCAGAAACAGCTGTTTGTGGAACAGCACAAGCACTA
CCTGGACGAGATCATCGAGCAGATCAGCGAGTTCTCCAAGAGAGTGATCCTGGCCGACGCTAATCTGGAC
AAAGTGCTGTCCGCCTACAACAAGCACCGGGATAAGCCCATCAGAGAGCAGGCCGAGAATATCATCCACC
TGTTTACCCTGACCAATCTGGGAGCCCCTGCCGCCTTCAAGTACTTTGACACCACCATCGACCGGAAGAG
GTACACCAGCACCAAAGAGGTGCTGGACGCCACCCTGATCCACCAGAGCATCACCGGCCTGTACGAGACA
CGGATCGACCTGTCTCAGCTGGGAGGCGACAAGCGTCCTGCTGCTACTAAGAAAGCTGGTCAAGCTAAGA
AAAAGAAAGCTAGCGGCAGCGGCGCCACCAACTTCAGCCTGCTGAAGCAGGCCGGCGACGTGGAGGAGAA
CCCCGGCCCCATGGCCAAGCCTTTGTCTCAAGAAGAATCCACCCTCATTGAAAGAGCAACGGCTACAATC
AACAGCATCCCCATCTCTGAAGACTACAGCGTCGCCAGCGCAGCTCTCTCTAGCGACGGCCGCATCTTCA
CTGGTGTCAATGTATATCATTTTACTGGGGGACCTTGTGCAGAACTCGTGGTGCTGGGCACTGCTGCTGC
TGCGGCAGCTGGCAACCTGACTTGTATCGTCGCGATCGGAAATGAGAACAGGGGCATCTTGAGCCCCTGC
GGACGGTGCCGACAGGTGCTTCTCGATCTGCATCCTGGGATCAAAGCCATAGTGAAGGACAGTGATGGAC
AGCCGACGGCAGTTGGGATTCGTGAATTGCTGCCCTCTGGTTATGTGTGGGAGGGCCTGCAGCTGCAGTA
GTAAACGCGTTAAGTCGACAATCAACCTCTGGATTACAAAATTTGTGAAAGATTGACTGGTATTCTTAAC
TATGTTGCTCCTTTTACGCTATGTGGATACGCTGCTTTAATGCCTTTGTATCATGCTATTGCTTCCCGTA
TGGCTTTCATTTTCTCCTCCTTGTATAAATCCTGGTTGCTGTCTCTTTATGAGGAGTTGTGGCCCGTTGT
CAGGCAACGTGGCGTGGTGTGCACTGTGTTTGCTGACGCAACCCCCACTGGTTGGGGCATTGCCACCACC
TGTCAGCTCCTTTCCGGGACTTTCGCTTTCCCCCTCCCTATTGCCACGGCGGAACTCATCGCCGCCTGCC
TTGCCCGCTGCTGGACAGGGGCTCGGCTGTTGGGCACTGACAATTCCGTGGTGTTGTCGGGGAAATCATC
GTCCTTTCCTTGGCTGCTCGCCTGTGTTGCCACCTGGATTCTGCGCGGGACGTCCTTCTGCTACGTCCCT
TCGGCCCTCAATCCAGCGGACCTTCCTTCCCGCGGCCTGCTGCCGGCTCTGCGGCCTCTTCCGCGTCTTC
GCCTTCGCCCTCAGACGAGTCGGATCTCCCTTTGGGCCGCCTCCCCGCGTCGACTTTAAGACCAATGACT
TACAAGGCAGCTGTAGATCTTAGCCACTTTTTAAAAGAAAAGGGGGGACTGGAAGGGCTAATTCACTCCC
AACGAAGACAAGATCTGCTTTTTGCTTGTACTGGGTCTCTCTGGTTAGACCAGATCTGAGCCTGGGAGCT
CTCTGGCTAACTAGGGAACCCACTGCTTAAGCCTCAATAAAGCTTGCCTTGAGTGCTTCAAGTAGTGTGT
GCCCGTCTGTTGTGTGACTCTGGTAACTAGAGATCCCTCAGACCCTTTTAGTCAGTGTGGAAAATCTCTA
GCAGTACGTATAGTAGTTCATGTCATCTTATTATTCAGTATTTATAACTTGCAAAGAAATGAATATCAGA
GAGTGAGAGGAACTTGTTTATTGCAGCTTATAATGGTTACAAATAAAGCAATAGCATCACAAATTTCACA
AATAAAGCATTTTTTTCACTGCATTCTAGTTGTGGTTTGTCCAAACTCATCAATGTATCTTATCATGTCT
GGCTCTAGCTATCCCGCCCCTAACTCCGCCCATCCCGCCCCTAACTCCGCCCAGTTCCGCCCATTCTCCG
CCCCATGGCTGACTAATTTTTTTTATTTATGCAGAGGCCGAGGCCGCCTCGGCCTCTGAGCTATTCCAGA
AGTAGTGAGGAGGCTTTTTTGGAGGCCTAGGGACGTACCCAATTCGCCCTATAGTGAGTCGTATTACGCG
CGCTCACTGGCCGTCGTTTTACAACGTCGTGACTGGGAAAACCCTGGCGTTACCCAACTTAATCGCCTTG
CAGCACATCCCCCTTTCGCCAGCTGGCGTAATAGCGAAGAGGCCCGCACCGATCGCCCTTCCCAACAGTT
GCGCAGCCTGAATGGCGAATGGG
[124 nt withheld, positions 6674-6797]
C
[91 nt withheld, positions 6799-6889]
A
[49 nt withheld, positions 6891-6939]
CCTTTGACGTTGGAGTCCACGTTCTTT
[37 nt withheld, positions 6967-7003]
ACCCTATCTCGGTCTATTCTTTTGATTTATAAGGGATTTTGCCGATTTCGGCCTATTGGTTAAAAAATGA
GCTGATTTAACAAAAATTTAACGCGAATTTTAACAAAATATTAACGCTTACAATTTAGGTGGCACTTTTC
GGGGAAATGTGCGCGGAACCCCTATTTGTTTATTTTTCTAAATACATTCAAATATGTATCCGCTCATGAG
ACAATAACCCTGATAAATGCTTCAATAATATTGAAAAAGGAAGAGTATGAGTATTCAACATTTCCGTGTC
GCCCTTATTCCCTTTTTTGCGGCATTTTGCCTTCCTGTTTTTGCTCACCCAGAAACGCTGGTGAAAGTAA
AAGATGCTGAAGATCAGTTGGGTGCACGAGTGGGTTACATCGAACTGGATCTCAACAGCGGTAAGATCCT
TGAGAGTTTTCGCCCCGAAGAACGTTTTCCAATGATGAGCACTTTTAAAGTTCTGCTATGTGGCGCGGTA
TTATCCCGTATTGACGCCGGGCAAGAGCAACTCGGTCGCCGCATACACTATTCTCAGAATGACTTGGTTG
AGTACTCACCAGTCACAGAAAAGCATCTTACGGATGGCATGACAGTAAGAGAATTATGCAGTGCTGCCAT
AACCATGAGTGATAACACTGCGGCCAACTTACTTCTGACAACGATCGGAGGACCGAAGGAGCTAACCGCT
TTTTTGCACAACATGGGGGATCATGTAACTCGCCTTGATCGTTGGGAACCGGAGCTGAATGAAGCCATAC
CAAACGACGAGCGTGACACCACGATGCCTGTAGCAATGGCAACAACGTTGCGCAAACTATTAACTGGCGA
ACTACTTACTCTAGCTTCCCGGCAACAATTAATAGACTGGATGGAGGCGGATAAAGTTGCAGGACCACTT
CTGCGCTCGGCCCTTCCGGCTGGCTGGTTTATTGCTGATAAATCTGGAGCCGGTGAGCGTGGGTCTCGCG
GTATCATTGCAGCACTGGGGCCAGATGGTAAGCCCTCCCGTATCGTAGTTATCTACACGACGGGGAGTCA
GGCAACTATGGATGAACGAAATAGACAGATCGCTGAGATAGGTGCCTCACTGATTAAGCATTGGTAACTG
TCAGACCAAGTTTACTCATATATACTTTAGATTGATTTAAAACTTCATTTTTAATTTAAAAGGATCTAGG
TGAAGATCCTTTTTGATAATCTCATGACCAAAATCCCTTAACGTGAGTTTTCGTTCCACTGAGCGTCAGA
CCCCGTAGAAAAGATCAAAGGATCTTCTTGAGATCCTTTTTTTCTGCGCGTAATCTGCTGCTTGCAAACA
AAAAAACCACCGCTACCAGCGGTGGTTTGTTTGCCGGATCAAGAGCTACCAACTCTTTTTCCGAAGGTAA
CTGGCTTCAGCAGAGCGCAGATACCAAATACTGTTCTTCTAGTGTAGCCGTAGTTAGGCCACCACTTCAA
GAACTCTGTAGCACCGCCTACATACCTCGCTCTGCTAATCCTGTTACCAGTGGCTGCTGCCAGTGGCGAT
AAGTCGTGTCTTACCGGGTTGGACTCAAGACGATAGTTACCGGATAAGGCGCAGCGGTCGGGCTGAACGG
GGGGTTCGTGCACACAGCCCAGCTTGGAGCGAACGACCTACACCGAACTGAGATACCTACAGCGTGAGCT
ATGAGAAAGCGCCACGCTTCCCGAAGGGAGAAAGGCGGACAGGTATCCGGTAAGCGGCAGGGTCGGAACA
GGAGAGCGCACGAGGGAGCTTCCAGGGGGAAACGCCTGGTATCTTTATAGTCCTGTCGGGTTTCGCCACC
TCTGACTTGAGCGTCGATTTTTGTGATGCTCGTCAGGGGGGCGGAGCCTATGGAAAAACGCCAGCAACGC
GGCCTTTTTACGGTTCCTGGCCTTTTGCTGGCCTTTTGCTCACATGTTCTTTCCTGCGTTATCCCCTGAT
TCTGTGGATAACCGTATTACCGCCTTTGAGTGAGCTGATACCGCTCGCCGCAGCCGAACGACCGAGCGCA
GCGAGTCAGTGAGCGAGGAAGCGGAAGAGCGCCCAATACGCAAACCGCCTCTCCCCGCGCGTTGGCCGAT
TCATTAATGCAGCTGGCACGACAGGTTTCCCGACTGGAAAGCGGGCAGTGAGCGCAACGCAATTAATGTG
AGTTAGCTCACTCATTAGGCACCCCAGGCTTTACACTTTATGCTTCCGGCTCGTATGTTGTGTGGAATTG
TGAGCGGATAACAATTTCACACAGGAAACAGCTATGACCATGATTACGCCAAGCGCGCAATTAACCCTCA
CTAAAGGGAACAAAAGCTGGAGCTGCAAGCTTAATGTAGTCTTATGCAATACTCTTGTAGTCTTGCAACA
TGGTAACGATGAGTTAGCAACATGCCTTACAAGGAGAGAAAAAGCACCGTGCATGCCGATTGGTGGAAGT
AAGGTGGTACGATCGTGCCTTATTAGGAAGGCAACAGACGGGTCTGACATGGATTGGACGAACCACTGAA
TTGCCGCATTGCAGAGATATTGTATTTAAGTGCCTAGCTCGATACATAAACGGGTCTCTCTGGTTAGACC
AGATCTGAGCCTGGGAGCTCTCTGGCTAACTAGGGAACCCACTGCTTAAGCCTCAATAAAGCTTGCCTTG
AGTGCTTCAAGTAGTGTGTGCCCGTCTGTTGTGTGACTCTGGTAACTAGAGATCCCTCAGACCCTTTTAG
TCAGTGTGGAAAATCTCTAGCAGTGGCGCCCGAACAGGGACTTGAAAGCGAAAGGGAAACCAGAGGAGCT
CTCTCGACGCAGGACTCGGCTTGCTGAAGCGCGCACGGCAAGAGGCGAGGGGCGGCGACTGGTGAGTACG
CCAAAAATTTTGACTAGCGGAGGCTAGAAGGAGAGAGATGGGTGCGAGAGCGTCAGTATTAAGCGGGGGA
GAATTAGATCGCGATGGGAAAAAATTCGGTTAAGGCCAGGGGGAAAGAAAAAATATAAATTAAAACATAT
AGTATGGGCAAGCAGGGAGCTAGAACGATTCGCAGTTAATCCTGGCCTGTTAGAAACATCAGAAGGCTGT
AGACAAATACTGGGACAGCTACAACCATCCCTTCAGACAGGATCAGAAGAACTTAGATCATTATATAATA
CAGTAGCAACCCTCTATTGTGTGCATCAAAGGATAGAGATAAAAGACACCAAGGAAGCTTTAGACAAGAT
AGAGGAAGAGCAAAACAAAAGTAAGACCACCGCACAGCAAGCGGCCGCTGATCTTCAGACCTGGAGGAGG
AGATATGAGGGACAATTGGAGAAGTGAATTATATAAATATAAAGTAGTAAAAATTGAACCATTAGGAGTA
GCACCCACCAAGGCAAAGAGAAGAGTGGTGCAGAGAGAAAAAAGAGCAGTGGGAATAGGAGCTTTGTTCC
TTGGGTTCTTGGGAGCAGCAGGAAGCACTATGGGCGCAGCGTCAATGACGCTGACGGTACAGGCCAGACA
ATTATTGTCTGGTATAGTGCAGCAGCAGAACAATTTGCTGAGGGCTATTGAGGCGCAACAGCATCTGTTG
CAACTCACAGTCTGGGGCATCAAGCAGCTCCAGGCAAGAATCCTGGCTGTGGAAAGATACCTAAAGGATC
AACAGCTCCTGGGGATTTGGGGTTGCTCTGGAAAACTCATTTGCACCACTGCTGTGCCTTGGAATGCTAG
TTGGAGTAATAAATCTCTGGAACAGATTTGGAATCACACGACCTGGATGGAGTGGGACAGAGAAATTAAC
AATTACACAAGCTTAATACACTCCTTAATTGAAGAATCGCAAAACCAGCAAGAAAAGAATGAACAAGAAT
TATTGGAATTAGATAAATGGGCAAGTTTGTGGAATTGGTTTAACATAACAAATTGGCTGTGGTATATAAA
ATTATTCATAATGATAGTAGGAGGCTTGGTAGGTTTAAGAATAGTTTTTGCTGTACTTTCTATAGTGAAT
AGAGTTAGGCAGGGATATTCACCATTATCGTTTCAGACCCACCTCCCAACCCCGAGGGGAC
Features (pLannotate 1.2.2; 27 found; start..end, strand, type, name):
     41..158     +  misc_feature   cPPT/CTS: central polypurine tract and central termination sequence of HIV-1
    235..446     +  promoter       EF-1α core promoter: core promoter for human elongation factor EF-1α
    550..2265    +  CDS            Cas9(N): N-terminal portion of Streptococcus pyogenes Cas9 (Zetsche et al., 2015)
   2152..4650    +  CDS            Cas9(C): C-terminal portion of Streptococcus pyogenes Cas9 (Zetsche et al., 2015)
   4771..5166    +  CDS            BSD: blasticidin S deaminase; Aspergillus terreus BSD; confers resistance to blasticidin
   5200..5788    +  misc_feature   WPRE: woodchuck hepatitis virus posttranscriptional regulatory element
   5839..5858    +  misc_feature   cPPT/CTS (fragment): central polypurine tract and central termination sequence of HIV-1
   5860..6093    +  LTR            3' LTR (ΔU3): self-inactivating 3' long terminal repeat (LTR) from HIV-1
   6171..6292    +  polyA_signal   SV40 poly(A) signal: SV40 polyadenylation signal
   6332..6467    +  rep_origin     SV40 ori: SV40 origin of replication
   6488..6506    -  promoter       T7 promoter: promoter for bacteriophage T7 RNA polymerase
   6514..6669    +  CDS            lacZα (fragment): LacZα fragment of β-galactosidase; lacZ fragment
   6674..7102    +  rep_origin     f1 ori (sequence partly withheld): f1 bacteriophage origin of replication; arrow indicates direction of (+) strand synthesis
   7155..7259    +  promoter       AmpR promoter: bla
   7260..8120    +  CDS            AmpR: β-lactamase; bla; confers resistance to ampicillin, carbenicillin, and related antibiotics
   8291..8879    +  rep_origin     ori: high-copy-number ColE1/pMB1/pBR322/pUC origin of replication
   9062..9154    +  CDS            lacI (fragment): lac repressor; lacI; The lac repressor binds to the lac operator to inhibit transcription in E. coli. This inhibition can be relieved by adding lactose or isopropyl-β-D-thiogalactopyranoside (IPTG).
   9167..9188    +  protein_bind   CAP binding site: CAP binding activates transcription in the presence of cAMP. E. coli catabolite activator protein
   9203..9233    +  promoter       lac promoter: promoter for the E. coli lac operon
   9237..9259    +  protein_bind   lac operator (fragment): The lac repressor binds to the lac operator to inhibit transcription in E. coli. This inhibition can be relieved by adding lactose or isopropyl-β-D-thiogalactopyranoside (IPTG). lac repressor encoded by lacI
   9302..9320    +  promoter       T3 promoter: promoter for bacteriophage T3 RNA polymerase
   9348..9574    +  promoter       RSV promoter: Rous sarcoma virus enhancer/promoter
   9575..9755    +  LTR            5' LTR (truncated): truncated 5' long terminal repeat (LTR) from HIV-1
   9802..9927    +  misc_feature   HIV-1 Ψ: packaging signal of human immunodeficiency virus type 1
   9911..10274   +  CDS            HIV-1 gag (fragment): gag protein from human immunodeficiency virus 1; gag
  10420..10653   +  misc_feature   RRE: The Rev response element (RRE) of HIV-1 allows for Rev-dependent mRNA export from the nucleus to the cytoplasm.
  11030..11054   +  CDS            Rev (fragment): human immunodeficiency virus 1 (HIV-1) Rev protein; rev; enhances nuclear export of unspliced and incompletely spliced viral mRNAs
