[The description below was written by a language model from this plasmid's Addgene catalogue record and pLannotate feature annotations shown in this document.]
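Description:
pLKO5d.EFS.SpCas9.P2A.BSD is an 11,054 bp lentiviral CRISPR vector built on the pLKO.005 backbone that delivers Streptococcus pyogenes Cas9 to mammalian cells without any sgRNA cassette. It is maintained in E. coli through a high-copy ColE1/pUC-type origin and the ampicillin resistance gene (β-lactamase). An f1 origin and remnants of a lac/T7/T3 cloning region are also present in the bacterial portion.

The viral genome has a third-generation, self-inactivating layout. An RSV promoter fused to a truncated HIV-1 5' LTR drives production of the genomic RNA in packaging cells. It is followed by the Ψ packaging signal with a partial gag sequence, the Rev response element for Rev-dependent nuclear export, and a central polypurine tract that aids nuclear import. The downstream boundary is a ΔU3 3' LTR, so the integrated provirus lacks LTR promoter activity, and an SV40 polyadenylation signal and SV40 origin lie beyond it.

Within this frame, the short EF-1α core promoter (EFS, from human EEF1A1) drives a single open reading frame. It encodes Cas9, recorded as carrying an N-terminal FLAG tag, linked through a P2A self-cleaving peptide to blasticidin S deaminase. The FLAG tag and P2A come from the catalogue fields and are not separately annotated in the feature table, which also splits Cas9 into two overlapping N- and C-terminal matches. A WPRE downstream enhances transcript expression.

Because Cas9 and the resistance marker come from one transcript, blasticidin selection enriches for transduced, Cas9-expressing cells. Guide RNAs can then be supplied to these cells from a separate vector for genome editing. The associated publication used this vector system to model myeloid malignancy in mice with combinatorial lesions.
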