Addgene plasmid #57821: pLKO5d.EFS.SpCas9.P2A.BSD
Purpose: Lentiviral Vector for SpCas9 Expression without sgRNA, Blasticidin resistance, EFS Promoter driven
Depositing lab: Benjamin Ebert. Depositing organization: Brigham and Women's Hospital. Publication: Generation of mouse models of myeloid malignancy with combinatorial genetic lesions using CRISPR-Cas9 genome editing. Heckl D, Kowalczyk MS, Yudovich D, Belizaire R, Puram RV, McConkey ME, Thielke A, Aster JC, Regev A, Ebert BL. Nat Biotechnol. 2014 Jun 22. doi: 10.1038/nbt.2951. PubMed 24952903.
Backbone
  Vector backbone: pLKO.005
  Total vector size (bp): 11054
  Vector type: Lentiviral, CRISPR
  Selectable markers: Blasticidin
Growth in bacteria
  Bacterial resistance: Ampicillin, 100 μg/mL
  Growth temperature: 37°C
  Growth strain: Stbl3
  Copy number: High Copy
Gene/Insert 1
  Gene/Insert name: SpCas9
  Species: S.pyogenes
  Insert size (bp): 4300
  Tag / fusion protein: FLAG (N terminal on insert)
Gene/Insert 2
  Gene/Insert name: EFS
  Species: H. sapiens (human)
  Insert size (bp): 250
  Entrez Gene: EEF1A1 (a.k.a. CCS-3, CCS3, EE1A1, EEF-1, EEF1A, EF-Tu, EF1A, EF1A1, EF1alpha1, GRAF-1EF, LENG7, PTI1, eEF1A-1)
Gene/Insert 3
  Gene/Insert name: P2A-BSD (alt name: Blasticidin resistance)
  Species: Synthetic
  Insert size (bp): 600
Terms and licenses: Academic/Nonprofit Terms; Industry Terms: Not Available to Industry
How to cite: pLKO5d.EFS.SpCas9.P2A.BSD was a gift from Benjamin Ebert (Addgene plasmid # 57821 ; http://n2t.net/addgene:57821 ; RRID:Addgene_57821)
