>Addgene plasmid #57821 | pLKO5d.EFS.SpCas9.P2A.BSD | addgene partial sequence | sequence record 93067 | WPRE-R 5'-CATAGCGTAAAAGGAGCAACA-3'
CAAATTTTGTAATCCAGAGGTTGATTGTCGACTTAACGCGTTTACTACTGCAGCTGCAGGCCCTCCCACA
CATAACCAGAGGGCAGCAATTCACGAATCCCAACTGCCGTCGGCTGTCCATCACTGTCCTTCACTATGGC
TTTGATCCCAGGATGCAGATCGAGAAGCACCTGTCGGCACCGTCCGCAGGGGCTCAAGATGCCCCTGTTC
TCATTTCCGATCGCGACGATACAAGTCAGGTTGCCAGCTGCCGCAGCAGCAGCAGTGCCCAGCACCACGA
GTTCTGCACAAGGTCCCCCAGTAAAATGATATACATTGACACCAGTGAAGATGCGGCCGTCGCTAGAGAG
AGCTGCGCTGGCGACGCTGTAGTCTTCAGAGATGGGGATGCTGTTGATTGTAGCCGTTGCTCTTTCAATG
AGGGTGGATTCTTCTTGAGACAAAGGCTTGGCCATGGGGCCGGGGTTCTCCTCCACGTCGCCGGCCTGCT
TCAGCAGGCTGAAGTTGGTGGCGCCGCTGCCGCTAGCTTTCTTTTTCTTAGCTTGACCAGCTTTCTTAGT
AGCAGCAGGACGCTTGTCGCCTCCCAGCTGAGACAGGTCGATCCGTGTCTCGTACAGGCCGGTGATGCTC
TGGTGGATCAGGGTGGCGTCCAGCACCTCTTTGGTGCTGGTGTACCTCTTCCGGTCGATGGTGGTGTCAA
AGTACTTGAAGGCGGCAGGGGCTCCCAGATTGGTCAGGGTAAACAGGTGGATGATATTCTCGGCCTGCTC
TCTGATGGGCTTATCCCGGTGCTTGTTGTAGGCGGACAGCACTTTGTCCAGATTAGCGTCGGCCAGGATC
ACTCTCTTGGAGAACTCGCTGATCTGCTCGATGATCTCGTCCAGGTAGTGCTTGTGCTGTTCCACAAACA
GCTGTTTCTGCTCAT
