>Addgene plasmid #57821 | pLKO5d.EFS.SpCas9.P2A.BSD | addgene partial sequence | sequence record 93069 | hSpCas9-R1 5'-CGCTCGTGCTTCTTATCCTC-3'
AGAAGCTGTCGTCCACCTTGGCCATCTCGTTGCTGAAGATCTCTTGCAGATAGCAGATCCGGTTCTTCCG
TCTGGTGTATCTTCTTCTGGCGGTTCTCTTCAGCCGGGTGGCCTCGGCTGTTTCGCCGCTGTCGAACAGC
AGGGCTCCGATCAGGTTCTTCTTGATGCTGTGCCGGTCGGTGTTGCCCAGCACCTTGAATTTCTTGCTGG
GCACCTTGTACTCGTCGGTGATCACGGCCCAGCCCACAGAGTTGGTGCCGATGTCCAGGCCGATGCTGTA
CTTCTTGTCGGCTGCTGGGACTCCGTGGATACCGACCTTCCGCTTCTTCTTTGGGGCCATCTTATCGTCA
TCGTCTTTGTAATCCATGGTGGCGGATCCCGCGTCACGACACCTGTGTTCTGGCGGCAAACCCGTTGCGA
AAAAGAACGTTCACGGCGACTACTGCACTTATATACGGTTCTCCCCCACCCTCGGGAAAAAGGCGGAGCC
AGTACACGACATCACTTTCCCAGTTTACCCCGCGCCACCTTCTCTAGGCACCGGTTCAATTGCCGACCCC
TCCCCCCAACTTCTCGGGGACTGTGGGCGATGTGCGCTCTGCCCACTGACGGGCACCGGAGCCAGCGGCC
GCCTCGAGCCGGCGCCAAAGTGGATCTCTGCTGTCCCTGTAATAAACCCGAAAATTTTGAATTTTTGTAA
TTTGTTTTTGTAATTCTTTAGTTTGTATGTCTGTTGCTATTATGTCTACTATTCTTTCCCCTGCACTGTA
CCCCCCAATCCCCCCTTTTCTTTTAAAATTGTGGATGAATACTGCCATTTGTCTCAAGATCTAGAATTGT
CCCTCGGGGTTGGGAGGTGGGTCTGAA
